>Addgene plasmid #8734 | pKT0211 | depositor full sequence | sequence record 6746 | Author sequence
CGCGCCACTTCTAAATAAGCGAATTTCTTATGATTTATGATTTTTATTATTAAATAAGTTATAAAAAAAA
TAAGTGTATACAAATTTTAAAGTGACTCTTAGGTTTTAAAACGAAAATTCTTATTCTTGAGTAACTCTTT
CCTGTAGGTCAGGTTGCTTTCTCAGGTATAGTATGAGGTCGCTCTTATTGACCACACCTCTACCGGCAGA
TCCGCTAGGGATAACAGGGTAATATAGATCTGTTTAGCTTGCCTCGTCCCCGCCGGGTCACCCGGCCAGC
GACATGGAGGCCCAGAATACCCTCCTTGACAGTCTTGACGTGCGCAGCTCAGGGGCATGATGTGACTGTC
GCCCGTACATTTAGCCCATACATCCCCATGTATAATCATTTGCATCCATACATTTTGATGGCCGCACGGC
GCGAAGCAAAAATTACGGCTCCTCGCTGCAGACCTGCGAGCAGGGAAACGCTCCCCTCACAGACGCGTTG
AATTGTCCCCACGCCGCGCCCCTGTAGAGAAATATAAAAGGTTAGGATTTGCCACTGAGGTTCTTCTTTC
ATATACTTCCTTTTAAAATCTTGCTAGGATACAGTTCTCACATCACATCCGAACATAAACAACCATGGGT
AGGAGGGCTTTTGTAGAAAGAAATACGAACGAAACGAAAATCAGCGTTGCCATCGCTTTGGACAAAGCTC
CCTTACCTGAAGAGTCGAATTTTATTGATGAACTTATAACTTCCAAGCATGCAAACCAAAAGGGAGAACA
AGTAATCCAAGTAGACACGGGAATTGGATTCTTGGATCACATGTATCATGCACTGGCTAAACATGCAGGC
TGGAGCTTACGACTTTACTCAAGAGGTGATTTAATCATCGATGATCATCACACTGCAGAAGATACTGCTA
TTGCACTTGGTATTGCATTCAAGCAGGCTATGGGTAACTTTGCCGGCGTTAAAAGATTTGGACATGCTTA
TTGTCCACTTGACGAAGCTCTTTCTAGAAGCGTAGTTGACTTGTCGGGACGGCCCTATGCTGTTATCGAT
TTGGGATTAAAGCGTGAAAAGGTTGGGGAATTGTCCTGTGAAATGATCCCTCACTTACTATATTCCTTTT
CGGTAGCAGCTGGAATTACTTTGCATGTTACCTGCTTATATGGTAGTAATGACCATCATCGTGCTGAAAG
CGCTTTTAAATCTCTGGCTGTTGCCATGCGCGCGGCTACTAGTCTTACTGGAAGTTCTGAAGTCCCAAGC
ACGAAGGGAGTGTTGTAAAGAGTACTGACAATAAAAAGATTCTTGTTTTCAAGAACTTGTCATTTGTATA
GTTTTTTTATATTGTAGTTGTTCTATTTTAATCAAATGTTAGCGTGATTTATATTTTTTTTCGCCTCGAC
ATCATCTGCCCAGATGCGAAGTTAAGTGCGCAGAAAGTAATATCATGCGTCAATCGTATGTGAATGCTGG
TCGCTATACTGCTGTCGATTCGATACTAACGCCGCCATCCAGTTTAAACGAGCTCGAATTCATCGATGAT
ATCAGATCCACTAGTGGCCTATGCGGCCGCGGATCTGCCGGTCTCCCTATAGTGAGTCGTATTAATTTCG
ATAAGCCAGGTTAACCTGCATTAATGAATCGGCCAACGCGCGGGGAGAGGCGGTTTGCGTATTGGGCGCT
CTTCCGCTTCCTCGCTCACTGACTCGCTGCGCTCGGTCGTTCGGCTGCGGCGAGCGGTATCAGCTCACTC
AAAGGCGGTAATACGGTTATCCACAGAATCAGGGGATAACGCAGGAAAGAACATGTGAGCAAAAGGCCAG
CAAAAGGCCAGGAACCGTAAAAAGGCCGCGTTGCTGGCGTTTTTCCATAGGCTCCGCCCCCCTGACGAGC
ATCACAAAAATCGACGCTCAAGTCAGAGGTGGCGAAACCCGACAGGACTATAAAGATACCAGGCGTTTCC
CCCTGGAAGCTCCCTCGTGCGCTCTCCTGTTCCGACCCTGCCGCTTACCGGATACCTGTCCGCCTTTCTC
CCTTCGGGAAGCGTGGCGCTTTCTCAATGCTCACGCTGTAGGTATCTCAGTTCGGTGTAGGTCGTTCGCT
CCAAGCTGGGCTGTGTGCACGAACCCCCCGTTCAGCCCGACCGCTGCGCCTTATCCGGTAACTATCGTCT
TGAGTCCAACCCGGTAAGACACGACTTATCGCCACTGGCAGCAGCCACTGGTAACAGGATTAGCAGAGCG
AGGTATGTAGGCGGTGCTACAGAGTTCTTGAAGTGGTGGCCTAACTACGGCTACACTAGAAGGACAGTAT
TTGGTATCTGCGCTCTGCTGAAGCCAGTTACCTTCGGAAAAAGAGTTGGTAGCTCTTGATCCGGCAAACA
AACCACCGCTGGTAGCGGTGGTTTTTTTGTTTGCAAGCAGCAGATTACGCGCAGAAAAAAAGGATCTCAA
GAAGATCCTTTGATCTTTTCTACGGGGTCTGACGCTCAGTGGAACGAAAACTCACGTTAAGGGATTTTGG
TCATGAGATTATCAAAAAGGATCTTCACCTAGATCCTTTTAAATTAAAAATGAAGTTTTAAATCAATCTA
AAGTATATATGAGTAAACTTGGTCTGACAGTTACCAATGCTTAATCAGTGAGGCACCTATCTCAGCGATC
TGTCTATTTCGTTCATCCATAGTTGCCTGACTCCCCGTCGTGTAGATAACTACGATACGGGAGGGCTTAC
CATCTGGCCCCAGTGCTGCAATGATACCGCGAGACCCACGCTCACCGGCTCCAGATTTATCAGCAATAAA
CCAGCCAGCCGGAAGGGCCGAGCGCAGAAGTGGTCCTGCAACTTTATCCGCCTCCATCCAGTCTATTAAT
TGTTGCCGGGAAGCTAGAGTAAGTAGTTCGCCAGTTAATAGTTTGCGCAACGTTGTTGCCATTGCTACAG
GCATCGTGGTGTCACGCTCGTCGTTTGGTATGGCTTCATTCAGCTCCGGTTCCCAACGATCAAGGCGAGT
TACATGATCCCCCATGTTGTGCAAAAAAGCGGTTAGCTCCTTCGGTCCTCCGATCGTTGTCAGAAGTAAG
TTGGCCGCAGTGTTATCACTCATGGTTATGGCAGCACTGCATAATTCTCTTACTGTCATGCCATCCGTAA
GATGCTTTTCTGTGACTGGTGAGTACTCAACCAAGTCATTCTGAGAATAGTGTATGCGGCGACCGAGTTG
CTCTTGCCCGGCGTCAATACGGGATAATACCGCGCCACATAGCAGAACTTTAAAAGTGCTCATCATTGGA
AAACGTTCTTCGGGGCGAAAACTCTCAAGGATCTTACCGCTGTTGAGATCCAGTTCGATGTAACCCACTC
GTGCACCCAACTGATCTTCAGCATCTTTTACTTTCACCAGCGTTTCTGGGTGAGCAAAAACAGGAAGGCA
AAATGCCGCAAAAAAGGGAATAAGGGCGACACGGAAATGTTGAATACTCATACTCTTCCTTTTTCAATAT
TATTGAAGCATTTATCAGGGTTATTGTCTCATGAGCGGATACATATTTGAATGTATTTAGAAAAATAAAC
AAATAGGGGTTCCGCGCACATTTCCCCGAAAAGTGCCACCTGACGTCTAAGAAACCATTATTATCATGAC
ATTAACCTATAAAAATAGGCGTATCACGAGGCCCTTTCGTCTCGCGCGTTTCGGTGATGACGGTGAAAAC
CTCTGACACATGCAGCTCCCGGAGACGGTCACAGCTTGTCTGTAAGCGGATGCCGGGAGCAGACAAGCCC
GTCAGGGCGCGTCAGCGGGTGTTGGCGGGTGTCGGGGCTGGCTTAACTATGCGGCATCAGAGCAGATTGT
ACTGAGAGTGCACCATATGGACATATTGTCGTTAGAACGCGGCTACAATTAATACATAACCTTATGTATC
ATACACATACGATTTAGGTGACACTATAGAACGCGGCCGCCAGCTGAAGCTTCGTACGCTGCAGGTCGAC
GGATCGGTGACGGTGCTGGTTTAATTAACATGTCTAAAGGTGAAGAATTATTCACTGGTGTTGTCCCAAT
TTTGGTTGAATTAGATGGTGATGTTAATGGTCACAAATTTTCTGTCTCCGGTGAAGGTGAAGGTGATGCT
ACTTACGGTAAATTGACCTTAAAATTTATTTGTACTACTGGTAAATTGCCAGTTCCATGGCCAACCTTAG
TCACTACTTTAGGTTATGGTTTGATGTGTTTTGCTAGATACCCAGATCATATGAAACAACATGACTTTTT
CAAGTCTGCCATGCCAGAAGGTTATGTTCAAGAAAGAACTATTTTTTTCAAAGATGACGGTAACTACAAG
ACCAGAGCTGAAGTCAAGTTTGAAGGTGATACCTTAGTTAATAGAATCGAATTAAAAGGTATTGATTTTA
AAGAAGATGGTAACATTTTAGGTCACAAATTGGAATACAACTATAACTCTCACAATGTTTACATCATGGC
TGACAAACAAAAGAATGGTATCAAAGTTAACTTCAAAATTAGACACAACATTGAAGATGGTTCTGTTCAA
TTAGCTGACCATTATCAACAAAATACTCCAATTGGTGATGGTCCAGTCTTGTTACCAGACAACCATTACT
TATCCTATCAATCTAGATTATCCAAAGATCCAAACGAAAAGAGAGACCACATGGTCTTGTTAGAATTTGT
TACTGCTGCTGGTATTACCCATGGTATGGATGAATTGTACAAATAAGG
Features (pLannotate 1.2.2; 13 found; start..end, strand, type, name):
     19..206     +  terminator     ADH1 terminator: S. cerevisiae ADH1; transcription terminator for the S. cerevisiae alcohol dehydrogenase 1 (ADH1) gene
    281..624     +  promoter       TEF promoter: Ashbya gossypii TEF promoter
    625..1278    +  CDS            S. pombe his5: imidazoleglycerol-phosphate dehydratase, required for histidine biosynthesis; Schizosaccharomyces pombe his5; yeast auxotrophic marker; corresponds to S. cerevisiae HIS3
   1284..1481    +  terminator     TEF terminator: Ashbya gossypii TEF terminator
   1586..1604    -  promoter       T7 promoter: promoter for bacteriophage T7 RNA polymerase
   1626..1679    -  CDS            lacI (fragment): lac repressor; lacI; The lac repressor binds to the lac operator to inhibit transcription in E. coli. This inhibition can be relieved by adding lactose or isopropyl-β-D-thiogalactopyranoside (IPTG).
   1862..2450    -  rep_origin     ori: high-copy-number ColE1/pMB1/pBR322/pUC origin of replication
   2621..3481    -  CDS            AmpR: β-lactamase; bla; confers resistance to ampicillin, carbenicillin, and related antibiotics
   3482..3586    -  promoter       AmpR promoter: bla
   3681..3716    +  CDS            rop (fragment): Rop protein, which maintains plasmids at low copy number; rop
   3818..3869    +  misc_feature   bom (fragment): basis of mobility region from pBR322
   3932..3950    +  promoter       SP6 promoter: promoter for bacteriophage SP6 RNA polymerase
   4020..4736    +  CDS            yeGFP: yeast-enhanced green fluorescent protein codons optimized for translation in S. cerevisiae and C. albicans
