[The description below was written by a language model from this plasmid's Addgene catalogue record and pLannotate feature annotations shown in this document.]
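Description:
pKT0211, whose full name is pFA6a-link-yECitrineA206R-SpHIS5, is a yeast fluorescent-protein tagging plasmid built on the pFA6a-link backbone. Although it is catalogued as a yeast expression vector, the feature table shows no yeast origin of replication or centromere. This fits the pFA6a family's usual role as a PCR template for cassettes that integrate into the Saccharomyces cerevisiae genome and tag proteins at their chromosomal loci. In E. coli the 4,738 bp plasmid is propagated through a high-copy ColE1/pUC-type origin and selected with ampicillin via the β-lactamase gene. Small lacI, rop and bom fragments are annotated as backbone remnants, and SP6 and T7 promoters flank the cassette region.

The payload is a monomeric yellow fluorescent protein, yECitrine A206R (also called yEmCitrine), cloned between retained PacI and AscI sites. It was made by mutagenesis of the codon-optimized yEGFP1 and carries S65G, V68L, Q69M, S72A and T203Y, plus A206R to block the weak dimerization of the parent GFP. The annotation software labels this reading frame simply as yeGFP. It also carries an M233I change inherited from the original yEGFP, which the depositor reports has no effect on fluorescence. A codon-optimized linker precedes the fluorescent protein, added to improve expression, and no promoter is annotated directly upstream beyond SP6, so expression would depend on in-frame fusion to a target gene. The ADH1 terminator follows the coding sequence. Downstream lies the selection marker, Schizosaccharomyces pombe his5 under the Ashbya gossypii TEF promoter and terminator, which complements S. cerevisiae HIS3 and allows selection for histidine prototrophy.
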