Addgene plasmid #8734: pKT0211
Depositing lab: Kurt Thorn. Depositing organization: Harvard University. Publication: Optimized cassettes for fluorescent protein tagging in Saccharomyces cerevisiae. Sheff MA, Thorn KS. Yeast 2004 Jun;21(8):661-70. 10.1002/yea.1130 PubMed 15197731.
Backbone
  Vector backbone: pFA6a-link
  Backbone size w/o insert (bp): 4738
  Vector type: Yeast Expression
  Selectable markers: S. pombe HIS5
Growth in bacteria
  Bacterial resistance: Ampicillin, 100 μg/mL
  Growth temperature: 37°C
  Growth strain: DH5alpha
  Copy number: Unknown
Gene/Insert
  Gene/Insert name: yECitrine A206R (alt names: Codon-optimized GFP variant; pKT211 (pFA6a–link–yEmCitrine–SpHIS5))
  Mutation: yEGFP with S65G, V68L, Q69M, S72A, T203Y, A206R
  Tag / fusion protein: Codon optimized linker (N terminal on backbone)
  Cloning method: Restriction Enzyme; 5′ cloning site PacI (not destroyed); 3′ cloning site AscI (not destroyed)
  Sequencing primers: 5′ SP6
Terms and licenses: Academic/Nonprofit Terms; Industry Terms: Not Available to Industry
Depositor comments: Full name of this plasmid is pFA6a-link-yECitrineA206R-SpHIS5. yECitrine A206R is created by mutagenesis from a codon-optimized green fluorescent protein - yEGFP1 (Cormack et al. 1997). This yEGFP variant is cloned into pDH5, replacing YFP. A codon-optimized linker was added into the yEGFP variant to improve expression level. The selectable marker, Sz. pombe HIS5 (SpHIS5), complements S. cerevisiae HIS3. The yEmCFP and yEmCitrine proteins contain the A206R mutation to block the weak dimerization of the parent GFP (see Zacharias et al., Science 2002 296: 913-916). The yeast GFP used to create this plasmid contained a point mutation M233I that is present in all GFP variants derived from this original yEGFP. The mutation had no effect on fluorescence (see associated publication for more details).
How to cite: pKT0211 was a gift from Kurt Thorn (Addgene plasmid # 8734 ; http://n2t.net/addgene:8734 ; RRID:Addgene_8734)
