>Addgene plasmid #8734 | pKT0211 | addgene partial sequence | sequence record 17193 | SP6 5'-ATTTAGGTGACACTATAG-3'
TGGTTTAATTAACATGTCTAAAGGTGAAGAATTATTCACTGGTGTTGTCCCAATTTTGGTTGAATTAGAT
GGTGATGTTAATGGTCACAAATTTTCTGTCTCCGGTGAAGGTGAAGGTGATGCTACTTACGGTAAATTGA
CCTTAAAATTTATTTGTACTACTGGTAAATTGCCAGTTCCATGGCCAACCTTAGTCACTACTTTAGGTTA
TGGTTTGATGTGTTTTGCTAGATACCCAGATCATATGAAACAACATGACTTTTTCAAGTCTGCCATGCCA
GAAGGTTATGTTCAAGAAAGAACTATTTTTTTCAAAGATGACGGTAACTACAAGACCAGAGCTGAAGTCA
AGTTTGAAGGTGATACCTTAGTTAATAGAATCGAATTAAAAGGTATTGATTTTAAAGAAGATGGTAACAT
TTTAGGTCACAAATTGGAATACAACTATAACTCTCACAATGTTTACATCATGGCTGACAAACAAAAGAAT
GGTATCAAAGTTAACTTCAAAATTAGACACAACATTGAAGATGGTTCTGTTCAATTAGCTGACCATTATC
AACAAAATACTCCNATTGGTGATGGTCCAGTCTTGTTACCAGACAACCATTACTTATCCTATCAATCTAG
ATTATCCAAAGATCCAAACGAAAAGAGAGACCACATGGTCCTTGTTAGAATTTGTTACTGCTGCTGGTAT
TACCCATGGTATTGATGAATTGTACAA
